Addgene plasmid #231658: Flag-ZDHHC9
Purpose: Expresses human ZDHHC9 protein
Depositing lab: Chunhong Ma. Depositing organization: Shandong University. Publication: Palmitoylation of TIM-3 promotes immune exhaustion and restrains antitumor immunity. Zhang Z, Ren C, Xiao R, Ma S, Liu H, Dou Y, Fan Y, Wang S, Zhan P, Gao C, Yue X, Li C, Gao L, Liang X, Wu Z, Ma C. Sci Immunol. 2024 Nov 15;9(101):eadp7302. doi: 10.1126/sciimmunol.adp7302. Epub 2024 Nov 15. PubMed 39546589.
Backbone
  Vector backbone: p3XFLAG-CMV™-7.1
  Vector type: Mammalian Expression
Growth in bacteria
  Bacterial resistance: Ampicillin, 100 μg/mL
  Growth temperature: 37°C
  Growth strain: DH5alpha
  Copy number: Unknown
Gene/Insert
  Gene/Insert name: ZDHHC9
  Species: H. sapiens (human)
  Entrez Gene: ZDHHC9 (a.k.a. CGI89, CXorf11, DHHC9, MMSA1, MRXSR, MRXSZ, ZDHHC10, ZNF379, ZNF380)
  Tag / fusion protein: 3×Flag Tag (N terminal on insert)
Terms and licenses: Academic/Nonprofit Terms; Industry Terms: Not Available to Industry
How to cite: Flag-ZDHHC9 was a gift from Chunhong Ma (Addgene plasmid # 231658 ; http://n2t.net/addgene:231658 ; RRID:Addgene_231658)
