[The description below was written by a language model from this plasmid's Addgene catalogue record and pLannotate feature annotations shown in this document.]
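Description:
Flag-ZDHHC9 is a mammalian expression plasmid built on the p3XFLAG-CMV-7.1 backbone that produces human ZDHHC9 carrying an N-terminal 3×FLAG epitope. The sequenced record is about 5.8 kb. In bacteria it is maintained through a high-copy ColE1/pUC-type origin and selected with ampicillin via the β-lactamase gene and its native promoter. An f1 phage origin is also present, which in principle allows single-stranded DNA production. Remnants of pUC-style cloning sequence (lacZα and lacI fragments, the lac promoter and operator, a CAP site, a T7 promoter and a short MCS fragment) are annotated but have no evident role in expression of the insert.

The expression cassette consists of the human cytomegalovirus immediate-early enhancer and promoter, followed by the 3×FLAG coding sequence, which includes an enterokinase cleavage site, then the ZDHHC9 open reading frame, and finally the human growth hormone polyadenylation signal. An SV40 enhancer/early promoter region lies downstream of the poly(A) signal. No mammalian selection marker is annotated after it, so the plasmid appears suited to transient transfection rather than drug selection of stable lines. ZDHHC9 is a DHHC-family palmitoyltransferase, described in the annotation as acting with GOLGA7 on HRAS and NRAS. The FLAG tag allows the overexpressed enzyme to be detected or immunoprecipitated with anti-FLAG reagents. The associated publication concerns palmitoylation of TIM-3 in immune exhaustion and antitumor immunity, which is consistent with using the construct to overexpress ZDHHC9 and examine enzyme–substrate relationships, although the record itself states the purpose only as expression of human ZDHHC9.
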