Features (pLannotate 1.2.2; 17 found; start..end, strand, type, name):
      4..158     -  CDS            lacZα (fragment): LacZα fragment of β-galactosidase; lacZ fragment
    318..697     +  enhancer       CMV enhancer: human cytomegalovirus immediate early enhancer
    699..898     +  promoter       CMV promoter: human cytomegalovirus (CMV) immediate early promoter
    931..996     +  CDS            3xFLAG: three tandem FLAG® epitope tags, followed by an enterokinase cleavage site
   1015..2106    +  CDS            ZDHHC9: ZDHC9_HUMAN - Also known as CXorf11, ZDHHC10, ZNF379, ZNF380. Experimental evidence at protein level: Swiss-Prot protein existence level 1. Palmitoyltransferase that could catalyze the addition of palmitate onto various protein substrates (Probable). The ZDHHC9-GOLGA7 complex is a palmitoyltransferase specific for HRAS and NRAS (PubMed:16000296). May have a palmitoyltransferase activity toward the beta-2 adrenergic receptor/ADRB2 and therefore regulate G protein- coupled receptor signaling (PubMed:27481942). From Homo sapiens (Human).
   2129..2147    -  misc_feature   MCS (fragment): pUC18/19 multiple cloning site
   2148..2770    +  polyA_signal   hGH poly(A) signal: human growth hormone polyadenylation signal
   2799..3128    +  promoter       SV40 promoter: SV40 enhancer and early promoter
   3167..3185    -  promoter       T7 promoter: promoter for bacteriophage T7 RNA polymerase
   3223..3239    -  protein_bind   lac operator: The lac repressor binds to the lac operator to inhibit transcription in E. coli. This inhibition can be relieved by adding lactose or isopropyl-β-D-thiogalactopyranoside (IPTG). lac repressor encoded by lacI
   3247..3277    -  promoter       lac promoter: promoter for the E. coli lac operon
   3292..3313    -  protein_bind   CAP binding site: CAP binding activates transcription in the presence of cAMP. E. coli catabolite activator protein
   3326..3418    -  CDS            lacI (fragment): lac repressor; lacI; The lac repressor binds to the lac operator to inhibit transcription in E. coli. This inhibition can be relieved by adding lactose or isopropyl-β-D-thiogalactopyranoside (IPTG).
   3601..4189    -  rep_origin     ori: high-copy-number ColE1/pMB1/pBR322/pUC origin of replication
   4360..5220    -  CDS            AmpR: β-lactamase; bla; confers resistance to ampicillin, carbenicillin, and related antibiotics
   5221..5325    -  promoter       AmpR promoter: bla
   5352..5780    +  rep_origin     f1 ori (sequence partly withheld): f1 bacteriophage origin of replication; arrow indicates direction of (+) strand synthesis
>Addgene plasmid #231658 | Flag-ZDHHC9 | addgene full sequence | sequence record 462830 | Addgene NGS Result
CCATTCGCCATTCAGGCTGCGCAACTGTTGGGAAGGGCGATCGGTGCGGGCCTCTTCGCTATTACGCCAG
CTGGCGAAAGGGGGATGTGCTGCAAGGCGATTAAGTTGGGTAACGCCAGGGTTTTCCCAGTCACGACGTT
GTAAAACGACGGCCAGTGCCAAGCTGATCTATACATTGAATCAATATTGGCAATTAGCCATATTAGTCAT
TGGTTATATAGCATAAATCAATATTGGCTATTGGCCATTGCATACGTTGTATCTATATCATAATATGTAC
ATTTATATTGGCTCATGTCCAATATGACCGCCATGTTGACATTGATTATTGACTAGTTATTAATAGTAAT
CAATTACGGGGTCATTAGTTCATAGCCCATATATGGAGTTCCGCGTTACATAACTTACGGTAAATGGCCC
GCCTGGCTGACCGCCCAACGACCCCCGCCCATTGACGTCAATAATGACGTATGTTCCCATAGTAACGCCA
ATAGGGACTTTCCATTGACGTCAATGGGTGGAGTATTTACGGTAAACTGCCCACTTGGCAGTACATCAAG
TGTATCATATGCCAAGTCCGCCCCCTATTGACGTCAATGACGGTAAATGGCCCGCCTGGCATTATGCCCA
GTACATGACCTTACGGGACTTTCCTACTTGGCAGTACATCTACGTATTAGTCATCGCTATTACCATGGTG
ATGCGGTTTTGGCAGTACACCAATGGGCGTGGATAGCGGTTTGACTCACGGGGATTTCCAAGTCTCCACC
CCATTGACGTCAATGGGAGTTTGTTTTGGCACCAAAATCAACGGGACTTTCCAAAATGTCGTAATAACCC
CGCCCCGTTGACGCAAATGGGCGGTAGGCGTGTACGGTGGGAGGTCTATATAAGCAGAGCTCGTTTAGTG
AACCGTCAGAATTAACCATGGACTACAAAGACCATGACGGTGATTATAAAGATCATGACATCGATTACAA
GGATGACGATGACAAGCTTGCGGCCGCGAATTCAATGTCTGTGATGGTGGTGAGAAAGAAGGTGACACGG
AAATGGGAGAAACTCCCAGGCAGGAACACCTTTTGCTGTGATGGCCGCGTCATGATGGCCCGGCAAAAGG
GCATTTTCTACCTGACCCTTTTCCTCATCCTGGGGACATGTACACTCTTCTTCGCCTTTGAGTGCCGCTA
CCTGGCTGTTCAGCTGTCTCCTGCCATCCCTGTATTTGCTGCCATGCTCTTCCTTTTCTCCATGGCTACA
CTGTTGAGGACCAGCTTCAGTGACCCTGGAGTGATTCCTCGGGCGCTACCAGATGAAGCAGCTTTCATAG
AAATGGAGATAGAAGCTACCAATGGTGCGGTGCCCCAGGGCCAGCGACCACCGCCTCGTATCAAGAATTT
CCAGATAAACAACCAGATTGTGAAACTGAAATACTGTTACACATGCAAGATCTTCCGGCCTCCCCGGGCC
TCCCATTGCAGCATCTGTGACAACTGTGTGGAGCGCTTCGACCATCACTGCCCCTGGGTGGGGAATTGTG
TTGGAAAGAGGAACTACCGCTACTTCTACCTCTTCATCCTTTCTCTCTCCCTCCTCACAATCTATGTCTT
CGCCTTCAACATCGTCTATGTGGCCCTCAAATCTTTGAAAATTGGCTTCTTGGAGACATTGAAAGAAACT
CCTGGAACTGTTCTAGAAGTCCTCATTTGCTTCTTTACACTCTGGTCCGTCGTGGGACTGACTGGATTTC
ATACTTTCCTCGTGGCTCTCAACCAGACAACCAATGAAGACATCAAAGGATCATGGACAGGGAAGAATCG
CGTCCAGAATCCCTACAGCCATGGCAATATTGTGAAGAACTGCTGTGAAGTGCTGTGTGGCCCCTTGCCC
CCCAGTGTGCTGGATCGAAGGGGTATTTTGCCACTGGAGGAAAGTGGAAGTCGACCTCCCAGTACTCAAG
AGACCAGTAGCAGCCTCTTGCCACAGAGCCCAGCCCCCACAGAACACCTGAACTCAAATGAGATGCCGGA
GGACAGCAGCACTCCCGAAGAGATGCCACCTCCAGAGCCCCCAGAGCCACCACAGGAGGCAGCTGAAGCT
GAGAAGTAGAGATCTGATATCGGTACCAGTCGACTCTAGAGGATCCCGGGTGGCATCCCTGTGACCCCTC
CCCAGTGCCTCTCCTGGCCCTGGAAGTTGCCACTCCAGTGCCCACCAGCCTTGTCCTAATAAAATTAAGT
TGCATCATTTTGTCTGACTAGGTGTCCTTCTATAATATTATGGGGTGGAGGGGGGTGGTATGGAGCAAGG
GGCAAGTTGGGAAGACAACCTGTAGGGCCTGCGGGGTCTATTGGGAACCAAGCTGGAGTGCAGTGGCACA
ATCTTGGCTCACTGCAATCTCCGCCTCCTGGGTTCAAGCGATTCTCCTGCCTCAGCCTCCCGAGTTGTTG
GGATTCCAGGCATGCATGACCAGGCTCAGCTAATTTTTGTTTTTTTGGTAGAGACGGGGTTTCACCATAT
TGGCCAGGCTGGTCTCCAACTCCTAATCTCAGGTGATCTACCCACCTTGGCCTCCCAAATTGCTGGGATT
ACAGGCGTGAACCACTGCTCCCTTCCCTGTCCTTCTGATTTTAAAATAACTATACCAGCAGGAGGACGTC
CAGACACAGCATAGGCTACCTGGCCATGCCCAACCGGTGGGACATTTGAGTTGCTTGCTTGGCACTGTCC
TCTCATGCGTTGGGTCCACTCAGTAGATGCCTGTTGAATTGGGTACGCGGCCAGCTTGGCTGTGGAATGT
GTGTCAGTTAGGGTGTGGAAAGTCCCCAGGCTCCCCAGCAGGCAGAAGTATGCAAAGCATGCATCTCAAT
TAGTCAGCAACCAGGTGTGGAAAGTCCCCAGGCTCCCCAGCAGGCAGAAGTATGCAAAGCATGCATCTCA
ATTAGTCAGCAACCATAGTCCCGCCCCTAACTCCGCCCATCCCGCCCCTAACTCCGCCCAGTTCCGCCCA
TTCTCCGCCCCATGGCTGACTAATTTTTTTTATTTATGCAGAGGCCGAGGCCGCCTCGGCCTCTGAGCTA
TTCCAGAAGTAGTGAGGAGGCTTTTTTGGAGGCCTAGGCTTTTGCAAAAAGCTCCTCGAGGAACTGAAAA
ACCAGAAAGTTAATTCCCTATAGTGAGTCGTATTAAATTCGTAATCATGTCATAGCTGTTTCCTGTGTGA
AATTGTTATCCGCTCACAATTCCACACAACATACGAGCCGGAAGCATAAAGTGTAAAGCCTGGGGTGCCT
AATGAGTGAGCTAACTCACATTAATTGCGTTGCGCTCACTGCCCGCTTTCCAGTCGGGAAACCTGTCGTG
CCAGCTGCATTAATGAATCGGCCAACGCGCGGGGAGAGGCGGTTTGCGTATTGGGCGCTCTTCCGCTTCC
TCGCTCACTGACTCGCTGCGCTCGGTCGTTCGGCTGCGGCGAGCGGTATCAGCTCACTCAAAGGCGGTAA
TACGGTTATCCACAGAATCAGGGGATAACGCAGGAAAGAACATGTGAGCAAAAGGCCAGCAAAAGGCCAG
GAACCGTAAAAAGGCCGCGTTGCTGGCGTTTTTCCATAGGCTCCGCCCCCCTGACGAGCATCACAAAAAT
CGACGCTCAAGTCAGAGGTGGCGAAACCCGACAGGACTATAAAGATACCAGGCGTTTCCCCCTGGAAGCT
CCCTCGTGCGCTCTCCTGTTCCGACCCTGCCGCTTACCGGATACCTGTCCGCCTTTCTCCCTTCGGGAAG
CGTGGCGCTTTCTCATAGCTCACGCTGTAGGTATCTCAGTTCGGTGTAGGTCGTTCGCTCCAAGCTGGGC
TGTGTGCACGAACCCCCCGTTCAGCCCGACCGCTGCGCCTTATCCGGTAACTATCGTCTTGAGTCCAACC
CGGTAAGACACGACTTATCGCCACTGGCAGCAGCCACTGGTAACAGGATTAGCAGAGCGAGGTATGTAGG
CGGTGCTACAGAGTTCTTGAAGTGGTGGCCTAACTACGGCTACACTAGAAGAACAGTATTTGGTATCTGC
GCTCTGCTGAAGCCAGTTACCTTCGGAAAAAGAGTTGGTAGCTCTTGATCCGGCAAACAAACCACCGCTG
GTAGCGGTGGTTTTTTTGTTTGCAAGCAGCAGATTACGCGCAGAAAAAAAGGATCTCAAGAAGATCCTTT
GATCTTTTCTACGGGGTCTGACGCTCAGTGGAACGAAAACTCACGTTAAGGGATTTTGGTCATGAGATTA
TCAAAAAGGATCTTCACCTAGATCCTTTTAAATTAAAAATGAAGTTTTAAATCAATCTAAAGTATATATG
AGTAAACTTGGTCTGACAGTTACCAATGCTTAATCAGTGAGGCACCTATCTCAGCGATCTGTCTATTTCG
TTCATCCATAGTTGCCTGACTCCCCGTCGTGTAGATAACTACGATACGGGAGGGCTTACCATCTGGCCCC
AGTGCTGCAATGATACCGCGAGACCCACGCTCACCGGCTCCAGATTTATCAGCAATAAACCAGCCAGCCG
GAAGGGCCGAGCGCAGAAGTGGTCCTGCAACTTTATCCGCCTCCATCCAGTCTATTAATTGTTGCCGGGA
AGCTAGAGTAAGTAGTTCGCCAGTTAATAGTTTGCGCAACGTTGTTGCCATTGCTACAGGCATCGTGGTG
TCACGCTCGTCGTTTGGTATGGCTTCATTCAGCTCCGGTTCCCAACGATCAAGGCGAGTTACATGATCCC
CCATGTTGTGCAAAAAAGCGGTTAGCTCCTTCGGTCCTCCGATCGTTGTCAGAAGTAAGTTGGCCGCAGT
GTTATCACTCATGGTTATGGCAGCACTGCATAATTCTCTTACTGTCATGCCATCCGTAAGATGCTTTTCT
GTGACTGGTGAGTACTCAACCAAGTCATTCTGAGAATAGTGTATGCGGCGACCGAGTTGCTCTTGCCCGG
CGTCAATACGGGATAATACCGCGCCACATAGCAGAACTTTAAAAGTGCTCATCATTGGAAAACGTTCTTC
GGGGCGAAAACTCTCAAGGATCTTACCGCTGTTGAGATCCAGTTCGATGTAACCCACTCGTGCACCCAAC
TGATCTTCAGCATCTTTTACTTTCACCAGCGTTTCTGGGTGAGCAAAAACAGGAAGGCAAAATGCCGCAA
AAAAGGGAATAAGGGCGACACGGAAATGTTGAATACTCATACTCTTCCTTTTTCAATATTATTGAAGCAT
TTATCAGGGTTATTGTCTCATGAGCGGATACATATTTGAATGTATTTAGAAAAATAAACAAATAGGGGTT
CCGCGCACATTTCCCCGAAAAGTGCCACCTG
[124 nt withheld, positions 5352-5475]
C
[91 nt withheld, positions 5477-5567]
A
[49 nt withheld, positions 5569-5617]
CCTTTGACGTTGGAGTCCACGTTCTTT
[37 nt withheld, positions 5645-5681]
ACCCTATCTCGGTCTATTCTTTTGATTTATAAGGGATTTTGCCGATTTCGGCCTATTGGTTAAAAAATGA
GCTGATTTAACAAAAATTTAACGCGAATTTTAACAAAATATTAACGCTTACAATTT
